>Addgene plasmid #148618 | pnEA-NpH-HsNot9_19-285-Y134DG141W_AE | depositor full sequence | sequence record 291066 | Full Sequence
TTCTTGAAGACGAAAGGGCCTCGTGATACGCCTATTTTTATAGGTTAATGTCATGATAATAATGGTTTCT
TAGACGTCAGGTGGCACTTTTCGGGGAAATGTGCGCGGAACCCCTATTTGTTTATTTTTCTAAATACATT
CAAATATGTATCCGCTCATGAGACAATAACCCTGATAAATGCTTCAATAATATTGAAAAAGGAAGAGTAT
GAGTATTCAACATTTCCGTGTCGCCCTTATTCCCTTTTTTGCGGCATTTTGCCTTCCTGTTTTTGCTCAC
CCAGAAACGCTGGTGAAAGTAAAAGATGCTGAAGATCAGTTGGGTGCACGAGTGGGTTACATCGAACTGG
ATCTCAACAGCGGTAAGATCCTTGAGAGTTTTCGCCCCGAAGAACGTTTTCCAATGATGAGCACTTTTAA
AGTTCTGCTATGTGGCGCGGTATTATCCCGTGTTGACGCCGGGCAAGAGCAACTCGGTCGCCGCATACAC
TATTCTCAGAATGACTTGGTTGAGTACTCACCAGTCACAGAAAAGCATCTTACGGATGGCATGACAGTAA
GAGAATTATGCAGTGCTGCCATAACCATGAGTGATAACACTGCGGCCAACTTACTTCTGACAACGATCGG
AGGACCGAAGGAGCTAACCGCTTTTTTGCACAACATGGGGGATCATGTAACTCGCCTTGATCGTTGGGAA
CCGGAGCTGAATGAAGCCATACCAAACGACGAGCGTGACACCACGATGCCTGCAGCAATGGCAACAACGT
TGCGCAAACTATTAACTGGCGAACTACTTACTCTAGCTTCCCGGCAACAATTAATAGACTGGATGGAGGC
GGATAAAGTTGCAGGACCACTTCTGCGCTCGGCCCTTCCGGCTGGCTGGTTTATTGCTGATAAATCTGGA
GCCGGTGAGCGTGGGTCTCGCGGTATCATTGCAGCACTGGGGCCAGATGGTAAGCCCTCCCGTATCGTAG
TTATCTACACGACGGGGAGTCAGGCAACTATGGATGAACGAAATAGACAGATCGCTGAGATAGGTGCCTC
ACTGATTAAGCATTGGTAACTGTCAGACCAAGTTTACTCATATATACTTTAGATTGATTTAAAACTTCAT
TTTTAATTTAAAAGGATCTAGGTGAAGATCCTTTTTGATAATCTCATGACCAAAATCCCTTAACGTGAGT
TTTCGTTCCACTGAGCGTCAGACCCCGTAGAAAAGATCAAAGGATCTTCTTGAGATCCTTTTTTTCTGCG
CGTAATCTGCTGCTTGCAAACAAAAAAACCACCGCTACCAGCGGTGGTTTGTTTGCCGGATCAAGAGCTA
CCAACTCTTTTTCCGAAGGTAACTGGCTTCAGCAGAGCGCAGATACCAAATACTGTCCTTCTAGTGTAGC
CGTAGTTAGGCCACCACTTCAAGAACTCTGTAGCACCGCCTACATACCTCGCTCTGCTAATCCTGTTACC
AGTGGCTGCTGCCAGTGGCGATAAGTCGTGTCTTACCGGGTTGGACTCAAGACGATAGTTACCGGATAAG
GCGCAGCGGTCGGGCTGAACGGGGGGTTCGTGCACACAGCCCAGCTTGGAGCGAACGACCTACACCGAAC
TGAGATACCTACAGCGTGAGCTATGAGAAAGCGCCACGCTTCCCGAAGGGAGAAAGGCGGACAGGTATCC
GGTAAGCGGCAGGGTCGGAACAGGAGAGCGCACGAGGGAGCTTCCAGGGGGAAACGCCTGGTATCTTTAT
AGTCCTGTCGGGTTTCGCCACCTCTGACTTGAGCGTCGATTTTTGTGATGCTCGTCAGGGGGGCGGAGCC
TATGGAAAAACGCCAGCAACGCGGCCTTTTTACGGTTCCTGGCCTTTTGCTGGCCTTTTGCTCACATGTT
CTTTCCTGCGTTATCCCCTGATTCTGTGGATAACCGTATTACCGCCTTTGAGTGAGCTGATACCGCTCGC
CGCAGCCGAACGACCGAGCGCAGCGAGTCAGTGAGCGAGGAAGCGGAAGAGCGCCTGATGCGGTATTTTC
TCCTTACGCATCTGTGCGGTATTTCACACCGCATATATGGTGCACTCTCAGTACAATCTGCTCTGATGCC
GCATAGTTAAGCCAGTATACACTCCGCTATCGCTACGTGACTGGGTCATGGCTGCGCCCCGACACCCGCC
AACACCCGCTGACGCGCCCTGACGGGCTTGTCTGCTCCCGGCATCCGCTTACAGACAAGCTGTGACCGTC
TCCGGGAGCTGCATGTGTCAGAGGTTTTCACCGTCATCACCGAAACGCGCGAGGCAGCTGCGGTAAAGCT
CATCAGCGTGGTCGTGAAGCGATTCACAGATGTCTGCCTGTTCATCCGCGTCCAGCTCGTTGAGTTTCTC
CAGAAGCGTTAATGTCTGGCTTCTGATAAAGCGGGCCATGTTAAGGGCGGTTTTTTCCTGTTTGGTCACT
GATGCCTCCGTGTAAGGGGGATTTCTGTTCATGGGGGTAATGATACCGATGAAACGAGAGAGGATGCTCA
CGATACGGGTTACTGATGATGAACATGCCCGGTTACTGGAACGTTGTGAGGGTAAACAACTGGCGGTATG
GATGCGGCGGGACCAGAGAAAAATCACTCAGGGTCAATGCCAGCGCTTCGTTAATACAGATGTAGGTGTT
CCACAGGGTAGCCAGCAGCATCCTGCGATGCAGATCCGGAACATAATGGTGCAGGGCGCTGACTTCCGCG
TTTCCAGACTTTACGAAACACGGAAACCGAAGACCATTCATGTTGTTGCTCAGGTCGCAGACGTTTTGCA
GCAGCAGTCGCTTCACGTTCGCTCGCGTATCGGTGATTCATTCTGCTAACCAGTAAGGCAACCCCGCCAG
CCTAGCCGGGTCCTCAACGACAGGAGCACGATCATGCGCACCCGTGGCCAGGACCCAACGCTGCCCGAGA
TGCGCCGCGTGCGGCTGCTGGAGATGGCGGACGCGATGGATATGTTCTGCCAAGGGTTGGTTTGCGCATT
CACAGTTCTCCGCAAGAATTGATTGGCTCCAATTCTTGGAGTGGTGAATCCGTTAGCGAGGTGCCGCCGG
CTTCCATTCAGGTCGAGGTGGCCCGGCTCCATGCACCGCGACGCAACGCGGGGAGGCAGACAAGGTATAG
GGCGGCGCCTACAATCCATGCCAACCCGTTCCATGTGCTCGCCGAGGCGGCATAAATCGCCGTGACGATC
AGCGGTCCAGTGATCGAAGTTAGGCTGGTAAGAGCCGCGAGCGATCCTTGAAGCTGTCCCTGATGGTCGT
CATCTACCTGCCTGGACAGCATGGCCTGCAACGCGGGCATCCCGATGCCGCCGGAAGCGAGAAGAATCAT
AATGGGGAAGGCCATCCAGCCTCGCGTCGCGAACGCCAGCAAGACGTAGCCCAGCGCGTCGGCCGCCATG
CCGGCGATAATGGCCTGCTTCTCGCCGAAACGTTTGGTGGCGGGACCAGTGACGAAGGCTTGAGCGAGGG
CGTGCAAGATTCCGAATACCGCAAGCGACAGGCCGATCATCGTCGCGCTCCAGCGAAAGCGGTCCTCGCC
GAAAATGACCCAGAGCGCTGCCGGCACCTGTCCTACGAGTTGCATGATAAAGAAGACAGTCATAAGTGCG
GCGACGATAGTCATGCCCCGCGCCCACCGGAAGGAGCTGACTGGGTTGAAGGCTCTCAAGGGCATCGGTC
GAGATCCCGGTGCCTAATGAGTGAGCTAACTTACATTAATTGCGTTGCGCTCACTGCCCGCTTTCCAGTC
GGGAAACCTGTCGTGCCAGCTGCATTAATGAATCGGCCAACGCGCGGGGAGAGGCGGTTTGCGTATTGGG
CGCCAGGGTGGTTTTTCTTTTCACCAGTGAGACGGGCAACAGCTGATTGCCCTTCACCGCCTGGCCCTGA
GAGAGTTGCAGCAAGCGGTCCACGCTGGTTTGCCCCAGCAGGCGAAAATCCTGTTTGATGGTGGTTAACG
GCGGGATATAACATGAGCTGTCTTCGGTATCGTCGTATCCCACTACCGAGATATCCGCACCAACGCGCAG
CCCGGACTCGGTAATGGCGCGCATTGCGCCCAGCGCCATCTGATCGTTGGCAACCAGCATCGCAGTGGGA
ACGATGCCCTCATTCAGCATTTGCATGGTTTGTTGAAAACCGGACATGGCACTCCAGTCGCCTTCCCGTT
CCGCTATCGGCTGAATTTGATTGCGAGTGAGATATTTATGCCAGCCAGCCAGACGCAGACGCGCCGAGAC
AGAACTTAATGGGCCCGCTAACAGCGCGATTTGCTGGTGACCCAATGCGACCAGATGCTCCACGCCCAGT
CGCGTACCGTCTTCATGGGAGAAAATAATACTGTTGATGGGTGTCTGGTCAGAGACATCAAGAAATAACG
CCGGAACATTAGTGCAGGCAGCTTCCACAGCAATGGCATCCTGGTCATCCAGCGGATAGTTAATGATCAG
CCCACTGACGCGTTGCGCGAGAAGATTGTGCACCGCCGCTTTACAGGCTTCGACGCCGCTTCGTTCTACC
ATCGACACCACCACGCTGGCACCCAGTTGATCGGCGCGAGATTTAATCGCCGCGACAATTTGCGACGGCG
CGTGCAGGGCCAGACTGGAGGTGGCAACGCCAATCAGCAACGACTGTTTGCCCGCCAGTTGTTGTGCCAC
GCGGTTGGGAATGTAATTCAGCTCCGCCATCGCCGCTTCCACTTTTTCCCGCGTTTTCGCAGAAACGTGG
CTGGCCTGGTTCACCACGCGGGAAACGGTCTGATAAGAGACACCGGCATACTCTGCGACATCGTATAACG
TTACTGGTTTCACATTCACCACCCTGAATTGACTCTCTTCCGGGCGCTATCATGCCATACCGCGAAAGGT
TTTGCGCCATTCGATGGTGTCCGGGATCTCGACGCTCTCCCTTATGCGACTCCTGCATTAGGAAGCAGCC
CAGTAGTAGGTTGAGGCCGTTGAGCACCGCCGCCGCAAGGAATGGTGCATGCAAGGAGATGGCGCCCAAC
AGTCCCCCGGCCACGGGGCCTGCCACCATACCCACGCCGAAACAAGCGCTCATGAGCCCGAAGTGGCGAG
CCCGATCTTCCCCATCGGTGATGTCGGCGATATAGGCGCCAGCAACCGCACCTGTGGCGCCGGTGATGCC
GGCCACGATGCGTCCGGCGTAGAGGATCGAGATCTCGATCCCGCGAAATTAATACGACTCACTATAGGGG
AATTGTGAGCGGATAACAATTCCCCACTAGTAATAATTTTGTTTAACTTTAAGAAGGAGATATACCATGG
GCAGCAGCCATCATCATCATCATCACAGCAGCGGTACCGGCAGCGGCCTGGAAGTTCTGTTCCAGGGGCC
CCATATGCTCGAGAGAGAAAAGATCTATCAGTGGATCAATGAGCTGTCCAGTCCTGAGACTAGGGAAAAT
GCTTTGCTGGAGCTAAGTAAGAAGCGAGAATCTGTTCCTGACCTTGCACCCATGCTGTGGCATTCATTTG
GTACTATTGCAGCACTTTTACAGGAAATTGTAAATATTTATCCATCTATCAACCCACCCACCTTGACAGC
ACACCAGTCTAACAGAGTTTGCAATGCTCTGGCATTACTGCAATGTGTAGCATCACATCCAGAAACCAGG
TCAGCGTTTCTCGCAGCACACATCCCACTTTTTTTGTACCCCTTTTTGCACACTGTCAGCAAAACACGTC
CCTTTGAGGATCTCCGGCTCACCAGCCTTTGGGTTATTGGGGCCCTGGTGAAAACAGATGAACAAGAAGT
AATCAACTTTTTATTAACAACAGAAATTATCCCTTTATGTTTGCGAATTATGGAATCTGGAAGTGAACTT
TCTAAAACAGTTGCCACATTCATCCTCCAGAAGATCTTGTTAGATGACACTGGTTTGGCTTATATATGTC
AGACGTATGAGCGTTTCTCCCATGTTGCCATGATCTTGGGTAAGATGGTCCTGCAGCTATCCAAAGAGCC
TTCTGCCCGTCTGCTGAAGCATGTAGTGAGATGTTACCTTCGACTTTCAGATAACCCCAGGGCACGTGAA
GCACTCAGACAGTGCCTCCCTGACCAGCTGAAAGACACAACCTTCGCCCAGGTGCTAAAAGATGACACCA
CCACGAAACGCTGGCTTGCACAACTGGTGAAGAACCTGCAAGAGTAAGGATCCTAATAGTCTAGAGCTAG
CCCTAGGAGATCCGGCTGCTAACAAAGCCCGAAAGGAAGCTGAGTTGGCTGCTGCCACCGCTGAGCAATA
ACTAGCATAACCCCTTGGGGCCTCTAAACGGGTCTTGAGGGGTTTTTTGCTGAAAGGAGGAACTATATCC
GGATATCCCGCAAGAGGCCCGGCAGTACCGGCATAACCAAGCCTATGCCTACAGCATCCAGGGTGACGGT
GCCGAGGATGACGATGAGCGCATTGTTAGATTTCATACACGGTGCCTGACTGCGTTAGCAATTTAACTGT
GATAAACTACCGCATTAAAGCTTATCGATGATAAGCTGTCAAACATGAGAA
Features (pLannotate 1.2.2; 20 found; start..end, strand, type, name):
    104..208     +  promoter       AmpR promoter: bla
    209..1069    +  CDS            AmpR: β-lactamase; bla; confers resistance to ampicillin, carbenicillin, and related antibiotics
   1240..1828    +  rep_origin     ori: high-copy-number ColE1/pMB1/pBR322/pUC origin of replication
   2014..2156    -  misc_feature   bom: basis of mobility region from pBR322
   2258..2449    -  CDS            rop: Rop protein, which maintains plasmids at low copy number; rop
   2466..2846    +  CDS            YPB1_ECOLX: Protein predicted: Swiss-Prot protein existence level 4. From Escherichia coli.
   3088..3712    -  CDS            TcR (fragment): tetracycline efflux protein; tet; confers resistance to tetracycline
   3727..3748    -  protein_bind   CAP binding site: CAP binding activates transcription in the presence of cAMP. E. coli catabolite activator protein
   3761..4843    -  CDS            lacI: lac repressor; lacI; The lac repressor binds to the lac operator to inhibit transcription in E. coli. This inhibition can be relieved by adding lactose or isopropyl-β-D-thiogalactopyranoside (IPTG).
   4844..4921    -  promoter       lacI promoter: lacI
   4929..5208    -  CDS            TcR (fragment): tetracycline efflux protein; tet; confers resistance to tetracycline
   5230..5248    +  promoter       T7 promoter: promoter for bacteriophage T7 RNA polymerase
   5249..5273    +  protein_bind   lac operator: The lac repressor binds to the lac operator to inhibit transcription in E. coli. This inhibition can be relieved by adding lactose or isopropyl-β-D-thiogalactopyranoside (IPTG). lac repressor encoded by lacI
   5288..5310    +  RBS            RBS: efficient ribosome binding site from bacteriophage T7 gene 10 (Olins and Rangwala, 1989)
   5329..5345    +  CDS            capTEV™ (fragment): composite tag for in vivo biotinylation, TEV protease cleavage, and 6xHis tagging
   5401..6204    +  CDS            CNOT9 (fragment): CNOT9_HUMAN - Also known as RCD1, RQCD1. Experimental evidence at protein level: Swiss-Prot protein existence level 1. Component of the CCR4-NOT complex which is one of the major cellular mRNA deadenylases and is linked to various cellular processes including bulk mRNA degradation, miRNA-mediated repression, translational repression during translational initiation and general transcription regulation. Additional complex functions may be a consequence of its influence on mRNA expression. Involved in down- regulation of MYB- and JUN-dependent transcription. May play a role in cell differentiatio
   6245..6294    +  CDS            SET1 (fragment): solubility-enhancement tag derived from T7 phage gene 10B
   6302..6349    +  terminator     T7 terminator: transcription terminator for bacteriophage T7 RNA polymerase
   6372..6476    -  CDS            TcR (fragment): tetracycline efflux protein; tet; confers resistance to tetracycline
   6524..6552    -  promoter       tet promoter: E. coli promoter for tetracycline efflux protein gene
