[The description below was written by a language model from this plasmid's Addgene catalogue record and pLannotate feature annotations shown in this document.]
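Description:
pnEA-NpH-HsNot9_19-285-Y134DG141W_AE is a 6,561 nt bacterial expression plasmid for producing a mutant fragment of human CNOT9 (also called CAF40, RCD1 or RQCD1), a subunit of the CCR4-NOT deadenylase complex. The catalogue lists the backbone as unknown, but the annotated features show a pBR322-derived, T7-type architecture. This includes a ColE1/pMB1 origin together with the bom region and the rop gene, which keeps copy number low, consistent with the recorded low-copy status. An ampicillin resistance cassette (bla with its own promoter) provides selection. Several disrupted fragments of the tetracycline efflux gene and its promoter are present as nonfunctional remnants of the parental backbone.

The expression cassette consists of a T7 promoter followed by a lac operator, the T7 gene 10 ribosome binding site, the CNOT9 coding region and a T7 terminator. A plasmid-borne lacI gene supplies repressor, so expression is expected to be IPTG-inducible in hosts that provide T7 RNA polymerase. A short match to a His/TEV-type composite tag lies just upstream of the insert, which suggests an N-terminal histidine tag, as the "NpH" in the name may also hint. The record does not explicitly describe the tag or any cleavage site. A short annotated match to a T7 gene 10B-derived element sits between the insert and the terminator and is probably vector sequence rather than a fused tag.

The insert covers residues 19–285 of CNOT9 and carries the substitutions Y134D and G141W, with the sequence based on the human reference transcript. The associated publication concerns a CAF40-binding motif that recruits CCR4-NOT to Roquin-targeted mRNAs, so this mutant is plausibly meant for recombinant protein production in binding studies, although the record does not state the effect of the mutations. The depositor sequence may be theoretical rather than experimentally verified.
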