Addgene plasmid #148618: pnEA-NpH-HsNot9_19-285-Y134DG141W_AE
Purpose: Bacterial Expression of HsNot9_19-285-Y134DG141W
Depositing lab: Elisa Izaurralde. Depositing organization: Max Planck Institute for Developmental Biology. Publication: A CAF40-binding motif facilitates recruitment of the CCR4-NOT complex to mRNAs targeted by Drosophila Roquin. Sgromo A, Raisch T, Bawankar P, Bhandari D, Chen Y, Kuzuoglu-Ozturk D, Weichenrieder O, Izaurralde E. Nat Commun. 2017 Feb 6;8:14307. doi: 10.1038/ncomms14307. PubMed 28165457.
Backbone
  Vector backbone: Unknown
  Vector type: Bacterial Expression
Growth in bacteria
  Bacterial resistance: Ampicillin, 100 μg/mL
  Growth temperature: 37°C
  Growth strain: DH5alpha
  Copy number: Low Copy
Gene/Insert
  Gene/Insert name: HsNot9_19-285-Y134DG141W (alt names: RCD1; CT129, RCD1+, CNOT9)
  Species: H. sapiens (human)
  Entrez Gene: CNOT9 (a.k.a. CAF40, CT129, RCD-1, RCD1, RQCD1)
  Cloning method: Unknown
Terms and licenses: Academic/Nonprofit Terms; Industry Terms: Not Available to Industry
Depositor comments: sequence based on NCBI:NM_005444.1. Plasmids from this collection were made available to the research community and donated after the lab closed. Please note that the sequence provided by the depositing laboratory may be theoretical/predicted or based on Sanger sequencing results. There may be discrepancies between sequencing results obtained by Addgene and the depositor sequence. If an Addgene verified sequence is not available, please contact before placing your order to request that our lab fully sequence the plasmid.
How to cite: pnEA-NpH-HsNot9_19-285-Y134DG141W_AE was a gift from Elisa Izaurralde (Addgene plasmid # 148618 ; http://n2t.net/addgene:148618 ; RRID:Addgene_148618)
